Addgene plasmid #58476: pmCherry-C1 mCherry-NLS
Purpose: Expresses a nuclear-targeted mCherry control construct, on a CMV reporter
Depositing lab: Dyche Mullins. Depositing organization: University of California, San Francisco (UCSF). Publication: DNA damage induces nuclear actin filament assembly by formin-2 and Spire-1/2 that promotes efficient DNA repair. Belin BJ, Lee T, Mullins RD. Elife. 2015 Aug 19;4. doi: 10.7554/eLife.07735. PubMed 26287480.
Backbone
  Vector backbone: pmCherry-C1
  Backbone manufacturer: Clontech
  Backbone size w/o insert (bp): 4700
  Total vector size (bp): 4788
  Vector type: Mammalian Expression
  Selectable markers: Neomycin (select with G418)
Growth in bacteria
  Bacterial resistance: Kanamycin, 50 μg/mL
  Growth temperature: 37°C
  Growth strain: Top10
  Copy number: High Copy
Gene/Insert
  Gene/Insert name: 3X NLS with 3X stop codons
  Species: SV40 virus
  Insert size (bp): 81
  Promoter: CMV
  Tag / fusion protein: mCherry (C terminal on insert)
  Cloning method: Restriction Enzyme; 5′ cloning site HindIII (not destroyed); 3′ cloning site KpnI (not destroyed)
  Sequencing primers: 5′ mCherry Forward; 3′ SV40 polyA Reverse
Resource information
  A portion of this plasmid was derived from a plasmid made by: 3X NLS (with stop codons) was cloned by insertion of annealed primers with flanking restriction sites.
Terms and licenses: Academic/Nonprofit Terms; Industry Terms: Not Available to Industry
How to cite: pmCherry-C1 mCherry-NLS was a gift from Dyche Mullins (Addgene plasmid # 58476 ; http://n2t.net/addgene:58476 ; RRID:Addgene_58476)
