[The description below was written by a language model from this plasmid's Addgene catalogue record and pLannotate feature annotations shown in this document.]
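Description:
pmCherry-C1 mCherry-NLS is a mammalian expression plasmid built on the Clontech pmCherry-C1 backbone. It produces a nuclear-targeted red fluorescent protein intended as a control construct. The human cytomegalovirus immediate early enhancer and promoter drive the mCherry coding sequence. This is followed in frame, across a short remnant of the multiple cloning site, by three tandem copies of the SV40 large T antigen nuclear localization signal and a set of stop codons. The annotation software marks the third NLS copy only as a fragment. According to the record, this roughly 81 bp insert was made from annealed oligonucleotides and placed between the HindIII and KpnI sites, both of which are retained. The catalogue lists the tag as C-terminal on the insert, but the feature map places mCherry upstream of the NLS repeats, so the localization signals sit at the carboxyl end of the fluorescent protein. An SV40 polyadenylation signal terminates the transcript.

The plasmid is maintained at high copy in E. coli through a ColE1/pUC-type origin, and it also carries an f1 phage origin. A single Tn5 aminoglycoside phosphotransferase gene (NeoR/KanR) provides selection in both hosts. A bacterial bla-type promoter gives kanamycin resistance in bacteria, and the adjacent SV40 enhancer/early promoter, with an HSV TK polyadenylation signal, gives G418 resistance in transfected mammalian cells. The short ble, large T antigen and bGH poly(A) fragments in the table are probably backbone remnants or annotation matches rather than functional elements. The sequenced record is slightly shorter (4,773 nt) than the listed total size. The associated work examined nuclear actin filament assembly after DNA damage, where this construct would serve as a nuclear-localized mCherry control.
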