Features (pLannotate 1.2.2; 18 found; start..end, strand, type, name):
     53..356     +  enhancer       CMV enhancer: human cytomegalovirus immediate early enhancer
    357..560     +  promoter       CMV promoter: human cytomegalovirus (CMV) immediate early promoter
    599..1306    +  CDS            mCherry: mCherry is a basic (constitutively fluorescent) red fluorescent protein published in 2004, derived from Discosoma sp.. It is reported to be a very rapidly-maturing monomer with low acid sensitivity.
   1307..1326    +  misc_feature   MCS (fragment): multiple cloning site
   1334..1354    +  CDS            SV40 NLS: nuclear localization signal of SV40 (simian virus 40) large T antigen
   1358..1378    +  CDS            SV40 NLS: nuclear localization signal of SV40 (simian virus 40) large T antigen
   1382..1399    +  CDS            SV40 NLS (fragment): nuclear localization signal of SV40 (simian virus 40) large T antigen
   1409..1434    +  misc_feature   MCS (fragment): multiple cloning site
   1446..1530    +  CDS            large T antigen (fragment): large T antigen from SV40 (simian virus 40)
   1553..1674    +  polyA_signal   SV40 poly(A) signal: SV40 polyadenylation signal
   1708..2136    -  rep_origin     f1 ori (sequence partly withheld): f1 bacteriophage origin of replication; arrow indicates direction of (+) strand synthesis
   2163..2267    +  promoter       AmpR promoter: bla
   2269..2626    +  promoter       SV40 promoter: SV40 enhancer and early promoter
   2661..3455    +  CDS            NeoR/KanR: aminoglycoside phosphotransferase from Tn5; aph(3')-II (or nptII); confers resistance to neomycin, kanamycin, and G418 (Geneticin®)
   3476..3628    +  CDS            ble (fragment): BLE_KLEPN - Experimental evidence at protein level: Swiss-Prot protein existence level 1. Binding protein with a strong affinity to the bleomycin family of antibiotics. Binds to CL990; an antimitotic-antibiotic compound. From Klebsiella pneumoniae.
   3687..3734    +  polyA_signal   HSV TK poly(A) signal: herpes simplex virus thymidine kinase polyadenylation signal (Cole and Stacy, 1985)
   3825..3841    -  polyA_signal   bGH poly(A) signal (fragment): bovine growth hormone polyadenylation signal
   4063..4651    +  rep_origin     ori: high-copy-number ColE1/pMB1/pBR322/pUC origin of replication
>Addgene plasmid #58476 | pmCherry-C1 mCherry-NLS | addgene full sequence | sequence record 423188 | Addgene NGS Result
AATAGTAATCAATTACGGGGTCATTAGTTCATAGCCCATATATGGAGTTCCGCGTTACATAACTTACGGT
AAATGGCCCGCCTGGCTGACCGCCCAACGACCCCCGCCCATTGACGTCAATAATGACGTATGTTCCCATA
GTAACGCCAATAGGGACTTTCCATTGACGTCAATGGGTGGAGTATTTACGGTAAACTGCCCACTTGGCAG
TACATCAAGTGTATCATATGCCAAGTACGCCCCCTATTGACGTCAATGACGGTAAATGGCCCGCCTGGCA
TTATGCCCAGTACATGACCTTATGGGACTTTCCTACTTGGCAGTACATCTACGTATTAGTCATCGCTATT
ACCATGGTGATGCGGTTTTGGCAGTACATCAATGGGCGTGGATAGCGGTTTGACTCACGGGGATTTCCAA
GTCTCCACCCCATTGACGTCAATGGGAGTTTGTTTTGGCACCAAAATCAACGGGACTTTCCAAAATGTCG
TAACAACTCCGCCCCATTGACGCAAATGGGCGGTAGGCGTGTACGGTGGGAGGTCTATATAAGCAGAGCT
GGTTTAGTGAACCGTCAGATCCGCTAGCGCTACCGGTTATGGTGAGCAAGGGCGAGGAGGATAACATGGC
CATCATCAAGGAGTTCATGCGCTTCAAGGTGCACATGGAGGGCTCCGTGAACGGCCACGAGTTCGAGATC
GAGGGCGAGGGCGAGGGCCGCCCCTACGAGGGCACCCAGACCGCCAAGCTGAAGGTGACCAAGGGTGGCC
CCCTGCCCTTCGCCTGGGACATCCTGTCCCCTCAGTTCATGTACGGCTCCAAGGCCTACGTGAAGCACCC
CGCCGACATCCCCGACTACTTGAAGCTGTCCTTCCCCGAGGGCTTCAAGTGGGAGCGCGTGATGAACTTC
GAGGACGGCGGCGTGGTGACCGTGACCCAGGACTCCTCCCTGCAGGACGGCGAGTTCATCTACAAGGTGA
AGCTGCGCGGCACCAACTTCCCCTCCGACGGCCCCGTAATGCAGAAGAAGACCATGGGCTGGGAGGCCTC
CTCCGAGCGGATGTACCCCGAGGACGGCGCCCTGAAGGGCGAGATCAAGCAGAGGCTGAAGCTGAAGGAC
GGCGGCCACTACGACGCTGAGGTCAAGACCACCTACAAGGCCAAGAAGCCCGTGCAGCTGCCCGGCGCCT
ACAACGTCAACATCAAGTTGGACACCACCTCCCACAACGAGGACTACACCATCGTGGAACAGTACGAACG
CGCCGAGGGCCGCCACTCCACCGGCGGCATGGACGAGCTGTACAAGAGATCTCGAGCTCAAGCTTCCATG
GATCCAAAAAAGAAGAGAAAGGTAGATCCAAAAAAGAAGAGAAAGGTAGATCCAAAAAAGAAGAGAAAGT
GATAATAGGGTACCGCGGGCCCGGGATCCACCGGATCTAGATAACTGATCATAATCAGCCATACCACATT
TGTAGAGGTTTTACTTGCTTTAAAAAACCTCCCACACCTCCCCCTGAACCTGAAACATAAAATGAATGCA
ATTGTTGTTGTTAACTTGTTTATTGCAGCTTATAATGGTTACAAATAAAGCAATAGCATCACAAATTTCA
CAAATAAAGCATTTTTTTCACTGCATTCTAGTTGTGGTTTGTCCAAACTCATCAATGTATCTTAACGCGT
AAATTGTAAGCGTTAATATTTTGTTAAAATTCGCGTTAAATTTTTGTTAAATCAGCTCATTTTTTAACCA
ATAGGCCGAAATCGGCAAAATCCCTTATAAATCAAAAGAATAGACCGAGATAGGGT
[37 nt withheld, positions 1807-1843]
AAAGAACGTGGACTCCAACGTCAAAGG
[49 nt withheld, positions 1871-1919]
T
[91 nt withheld, positions 1921-2011]
G
[124 nt withheld, positions 2013-2136]
CAGGTGGCACTTTTCGGGGAAATGTGCGCGGAACCCCTATTTGTTTATTTTTCTAAATACATTCAAATAT
GTATCCGCTCATGAGACAATAACCCTGATAAATGCTTCAATAATATTGAAAAAGGAAGAGTCCTGAGGCG
GAAAGAACCAGCTGTGGAATGTGTGTCAGTTAGGGTGTGGAAAGTCCCCAGGCTCCCCAGCAGGCAGAAG
TATGCAAAGCATGCATCTCAATTAGTCAGCAACCAGGTGTGGAAAGTCCCCAGGCTCCCCAGCAGGCAGA
AGTATGCAAAGCATGCATCTCAATTAGTCAGCAACCATAGTCCCGCCCCTAACTCCGCCCATCCCGCCCC
TAACTCCGCCCAGTTCCGCCCATTCTCCGCCCCATGGCTGACTAATTTTTTTTATTTATGCAGAGGCCGA
GGCCGCCTCGGCCTCTGAGCTATTCCAGAAGTAGTGAGGAGGCTTTTTTGGAGGCCTAGGCTTTTGCAAA
GATCGATCAAGAGACAGGATGAGGATCGTTTCGCATGATTGAACAAGATGGATTGCACGCAGGTTCTCCG
GCCGCTTGGGTGGAGAGGCTATTCGGCTATGACTGGGCACAACAGACAATCGGCTGCTCTGATGCCGCCG
TGTTCCGGCTGTCAGCGCAGGGGCGCCCGGTTCTTTTTGTCAAGACCGACCTGTCCGGTGCCCTGAATGA
ACTGCAAGACGAGGCAGCGCGGCTATCGTGGCTGGCCACGACGGGCGTTCCTTGCGCAGCTGTGCTCGAC
GTTGTCACTGAAGCGGGAAGGGACTGGCTGCTATTGGGCGAAGTGCCGGGGCAGGATCTCCTGTCATCTC
ACCTTGCTCCTGCCGAGAAAGTATCCATCATGGCTGATGCAATGCGGCGGCTGCATACGCTTGATCCGGC
TACCTGCCCATTCGACCACCAAGCGAAACATCGCATCGAGCGAGCACGTACTCGGATGGAAGCCGGTCTT
GTCGATCAGGATGATCTGGACGAAGAGCATCAGGGGCTCGCGCCAGCCGAACTGTTCGCCAGGCTCAAGG
CGAGCATGCCCGACGGCGAGGATCTCGTCGTGACCCATGGCGATGCCTGCTTGCCGAATATCATGGTGGA
AAATGGCCGCTTTTCTGGATTCATCGACTGTGGCCGGCTGGGTGTGGCGGACCGCTATCAGGACATAGCG
TTGGCTACCCGTGATATTGCTGAAGAGCTTGGCGGCGAATGGGCTGACCGCTTCCTCGTGCTTTACGGTA
TCGCCGCTCCCGATTCGCAGCGCATCGCCTTCTATCGCCTTCTTGACGAGTTCTTCTGAGCGGGACTCTG
GGGTTCGAAATGACCGACCAAGCGACGCCCAACCTGCCATCACGAGATTTCGATTCCACCGCCGCCTTCT
ATGAAAGGTTGGGCTTCGGAATCGTTTTCCGGGACGCCGGCTGGATGATCCTCCAGCGCGGGGATCTCAT
GCTGGAGTTCTTCGCCCACCCTAGGGGGAGGCTAACTGAAACACGGAAGGAGACAATACCGGAAGGAACC
CGCGCTATGACGGCAATAAAAAGACAGAATAAAACGCACGGTGTTGGGTCGTTTGTTCATAAACGCGGGG
TTCGGTCCCAGGGCTGGCACTCTGTCGATACCCCACCGAGACCCCATTGGGGCCAATACGCCCGCGTTTC
TTCCTTTTCCCCACCCCACCCCCCAAGTTCGGGTGAAGGCCCAGGGCTCGCAGCCAACGTCGGGGCGGCA
GGCCCTGCCATAGCCTCAGGTTACTCATATATACTTTAGATTGATTTAAAACTTCATTTTTAATTTAAAA
GGATCTAGGTGAAGATCCTTTTTGATAATCTCATGACCAAAATCCCTTAACGTGAGTTTTCGTTCCACTG
AGCGTCAGACCCCGTAGAAAAGATCAAAGGATCTTCTTGAGATCCTTTTTTTCTGCGCGTAATCTGCTGC
TTGCAAACAAAAAAACCACCGCTACCAGCGGTGGTTTGTTTGCCGGATCAAGAGCTACCAACTCTTTTTC
CGAAGGTAACTGGCTTCAGCAGAGCGCAGATACCAAATACTGTTCTTCTAGTGTAGCCGTAGTTAGGCCA
CCACTTCAAGAACTCTGTAGCACCGCCTACATACCTCGCTCTGCTAATCCTGTTACCAGTGGCTGCTGCC
AGTGGCGATAAGTCGTGTCTTACCGGGTTGGACTCAAGACGATAGTTACCGGATAAGGCGCAGCGGTCGG
GCTGAACGGGGGGTTCGTGCACACAGCCCAGCTTGGAGCGAACGACCTACACCGAACTGAGATACCTACA
GCGTGAGCTATGAGAAAGCGCCACGCTTCCCGAAGGGAGAAAGGCGGACAGGTATCCGGTAAGCGGCAGG
GTCGGAACAGGAGAGCGCACGAGGGAGCTTCCAGGGGGAAACGCCTGGTATCTTTATAGTCCTGTCGGGT
TTCGCCACCTCTGACTTGAGCGTCGATTTTTGTGATGCTCGTCAGGGGGGCGGAGCCTATGGAAAAACGC
CAGCAACGCGGCCTTTTTACGGTTCCTGGCCTTTTGCTGGCCTTTTGCTCACATGTTCTTTCCTGCGTTA
TCCCCTGATTCTGTGGATAACCGTATTACCGCCATGCATTAGTTATT
