>Addgene plasmid #58476 | pmCherry-C1 mCherry-NLS | addgene partial sequence | sequence record 101141 | CMV-F 5'-CGCAAATGGGCGGTAGGCGTG-3'
TCCGCTAGCGCTACCGGTTATGGTGAGCAAGGGCGAGGAGGATAACATGGCCATCATCAAGGAGTTCATG
CGCTTCAAGGTGCACATGGAGGGCTCCGTGAACGGCCACGAGTTCGAGATCGAGGGCGAGGGCGAGGGCC
GCCCCTACGAGGGCACCCAGACCGCCAAGCTGAAGGTGACCAAGGGTGGCCCCCTGCCCTTCGCCTGGGA
CATCCTGTCCCCTCAGTTCATGTACGGCTCCAAGGCCTACGTGAAGCACCCCGCCGACATCCCCGACTAC
TTGAAGCTGTCCTTCCCCGAGGGCTTCAAGTGGGAGCGCGTGATGAACTTCGAGGACGGCGGCGTGGTGA
CCGTGACCCAGGACTCCTCCCTGCAGGACGGCGAGTTCATCTACAAGGTGAAGCTGCGCGGCACCAACTT
CCCCTCCGACGGCCCCGTAATGCAGAAGAAGACCATGGGCTGGGAGGCCTCCTCCGAGCGGATGTACCCC
GAGGACGGCGCCCTGAAGGGCGAGATCAAGCAGAGGCTGAAGCTGAAGGACGGCGGCCACTACGACGCTG
AGGTCAAGACCACCTACAAGGCCAAGAAGCCCGTGCAGCTGCCCGGCGCCTACAACGTCAACATCAAGTT
GGACACCACCTCCCACAACGAGGACTACACCATCGTGGAACAGTACGAACGCGCCGAGGGCCGCCACTCC
ACCGGCGGCATGGACGAGCTGTACAAGAGATCTCGAGCTCAAGCTTCCATGGAT
