>Addgene plasmid #58476 | pmCherry-C1 mCherry-NLS | addgene partial sequence | sequence record 101142 | SV40pA-R 5'-GAAATTTGTGATGCTATTGC-3'
TGCCCTTCGCCTGGGACATCCTGTCCCCTCAGTTCATGTACGGCTCCAAGGCCTACGTGAAGCACCCCGC
CGACATCCCCGACTACTTGAAGCTGTCCTTCCCCGAGGGCTTCAAGTGGGAGCGCGTGATGAACTTCGAG
GACGGCGGCGTGGTGACCGTGACCCAGGACTCCTCCCTGCAGGACGGCGAGTTCATCTACAAGGTGAAGC
TGCGCGGCACCAACTTCCCCTCCGACGGCCCCGTAATGCAGAAGAAGACCATGGGCTGGGAGGCCTCCTC
CGAGCGGATGTACCCCGAGGACGGCGCCCTGAAGGGCGAGATCAAGCAGAGGCTGAAGCTGAAGGACGGC
GGCCACTACGACGCTGAGGTCAAGACCACCTACAAGGCCAAGAAGCCCGTGCAGCTGCCCGGCGCCTACA
ACGTCAACATCAAGTTGGACACCACCTCCCACAACGAGGACTACACCATCGTGGAACAGTACGAACGCGC
CGAGGGCCGCCACTCCACCGGCGGCATGGACGAGCTGTACAAGAGATCTCGAGCTCAAGCTTCCATGGAT
CCAAAAAAGAAGAGAAAGGTAGATCCAAAAAAGAAGAGAAAGGTAGATCCAAAAAAGAAGAGAAAGTGAT
AATAGGGTACCGCGGGCCCGGGATCCACCGGATCTAGATAACTGATCATAATCAGCCATACCACATTTGT
AGAGGTTTTACTTGCTTTAAAAAACCTCCCACACCTCCCCCTGAACCTGAAACATAAAATGAATGC
